Addgene plasmid #27380: pmCherry-Cep290
Depositing lab: Joseph Gleeson. Depositing organization: University of California, San Diego (UCSD). Publication: Mutations in CEP290, which encodes a centrosomal protein, cause pleiotropic forms of Joubert syndrome. Valente EM, Silhavy JL, Brancati F, Barrano G, Krishnaswami SR, Castori M, Lancaster MA, Boltshauser E, Boccone L, Al-Gazali L, Fazzi E, Signorini S, Louie CM, Bellacchio E, Bertini E, Dallapiccola B, Gleeson JG. Nat Genet. 2006 Jun . 38(6):623-5. 10.1038/ng1805 PubMed 16682970.
Backbone
  Vector backbone: pEGFP-C3
  Backbone manufacturer: Clontech
  Backbone size w/o insert (bp): 4700
  Vector type: Mammalian Expression
Growth in bacteria
  Bacterial resistance: Kanamycin, 50 μg/mL
  Growth temperature: 37°C
  Growth strain: DH5alpha
  Copy number: Unknown
Gene/Insert
  Gene/Insert name: Cep290 (alt name: centrosomal protein 290)
  Species: M. musculus (mouse)
  Mutation: please see depositor comments below
  Entrez Gene: Cep290 (a.k.a. BC004690, Np, Nphp6, b2b1454C, b2b1454Clo, b2b1752C, b2b1752Clo)
  Tag / fusion protein: mCherry (N terminal on insert)
  Cloning method: Restriction Enzyme; 5′ cloning site NheI (not destroyed); 3′ cloning site BglII (not destroyed)
  Sequencing primers: 5′ mCherry-F
Terms and licenses: Academic/Nonprofit Terms; Industry Terms: Not Available to Industry
Depositor comments: EGFP from pEGFP-mCep290 was replaced with mCherry. P ease note that during Addgene's QC, we identified mutations L208P, V263A, and K2376R in Cep290. The plasmid should function as reported in the associated publication.
How to cite: pmCherry-Cep290 was a gift from Joseph Gleeson (Addgene plasmid # 27380 ; http://n2t.net/addgene:27380 ; RRID:Addgene_27380)
