[The description below was written by a language model from this plasmid's Addgene catalogue record and pLannotate feature annotations shown in this document.]
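Description:
pmCherry-Cep290 is a mammalian expression plasmid built on the Clontech pEGFP-C3 backbone, in which the EGFP coding sequence of a parental pEGFP-mCep290 construct was replaced with mCherry. The sequenced plasmid is about 12.3 kb. It is propagated in E. coli through a high-copy ColE1/pUC-type origin and selected with kanamycin. The resistance cassette is the dual-purpose NeoR/KanR gene (Tn5 aminoglycoside phosphotransferase), driven by a bacterial bla promoter placed next to the SV40 enhancer/early promoter and terminated by an HSV TK polyadenylation signal. The same marker can therefore support G418 selection in mammalian cells. An f1 origin is also present. The short large T antigen and ble fragments in the feature table are most likely annotation hits on flanking backbone sequence, not functional genes.

The payload is a single expression unit in which the human CMV immediate-early enhancer and promoter drive mCherry fused to the N terminus of full-length mouse Cep290 (centrosomal protein 290, also called Nphp6), followed by an SV40 polyadenylation signal. The Cep290 coding region spans roughly 7.4 kb. The listed NheI and BglII cloning sites appear to correspond to the swap of the fluorescent protein, although the record does not spell this out. Repository sequencing found three amino-acid substitutions in Cep290 (L208P, V263A and K2376R), but the plasmid is stated to function as reported in the associated publication. That work linked CEP290 mutations to Joubert syndrome. The record does not state a specific application, but the construct's design suits red-fluorescent visualisation of Cep290 in transfected mammalian cells.
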