Features (pLannotate 1.2.2; 13 found; start..end, strand, type, name):
      1..589     +  rep_origin     ori: high-copy-number ColE1/pMB1/pBR322/pUC origin of replication
    764..1067    +  enhancer       CMV enhancer: human cytomegalovirus immediate early enhancer
   1068..1271    +  promoter       CMV promoter: human cytomegalovirus (CMV) immediate early promoter
   1322..2029    +  CDS            mCherry: mCherry is a basic (constitutively fluorescent) red fluorescent protein published in 2004, derived from Discosoma sp.. It is reported to be a very rapidly-maturing monomer with low acid sensitivity.
   2087..9502    +  CDS            Cep290: CE290_MOUSE - Also known as Kiaa0373 From Mus musculus (Mouse).
   9646..9730    +  CDS            large T antigen (fragment): large T antigen from SV40 (simian virus 40)
   9753..9874    +  polyA_signal   SV40 poly(A) signal: SV40 polyadenylation signal
   9908..10336   -  rep_origin     f1 ori (sequence partly withheld): f1 bacteriophage origin of replication; arrow indicates direction of (+) strand synthesis
  10363..10467   +  promoter       AmpR promoter: bla
  10469..10826   +  promoter       SV40 promoter: SV40 enhancer and early promoter
  10861..11655   +  CDS            NeoR/KanR: aminoglycoside phosphotransferase from Tn5; aph(3')-II (or nptII); confers resistance to neomycin, kanamycin, and G418 (Geneticin®)
  11676..11828   +  CDS            ble (fragment): BLE_KLEPN - Experimental evidence at protein level: Swiss-Prot protein existence level 1. Binding protein with a strong affinity to the bleomycin family of antibiotics. Binds to CL990; an antimitotic-antibiotic compound. From Klebsiella pneumoniae.
  11887..11934   +  polyA_signal   HSV TK poly(A) signal: herpes simplex virus thymidine kinase polyadenylation signal (Cole and Stacy, 1985)
>Addgene plasmid #27380 | pmCherry-Cep290 | addgene full sequence | sequence record 312947 | Addgene NGS Result
TTGAGATCCTTTTTTTCTGCGCGTAATCTGCTGCTTGCAAACAAAAAAACCACCGCTACCAGCGGTGGTT
TGTTTGCCGGATCAAGAGCTACCAACTCTTTTTCCGAAGGTAACTGGCTTCAGCAGAGCGCAGATACCAA
ATACTGTTCTTCTAGTGTAGCCGTAGTTAGGCCACCACTTCAAGAACTCTGTAGCACCGCCTACATACCT
CGCTCTGCTAATCCTGTTACCAGTGGCTGCTGCCAGTGGCGATAAGTCGTGTCTTACCGGGTTGGACTCA
AGACGATAGTTACCGGATAAGGCGCAGCGGTCGGGCTGAACGGGGGGTTCGTGCACACAGCCCAGCTTGG
AGCGAACGACCTACACCGAACTGAGATACCTACAGCGTGAGCTATGAGAAAGCGCCACGCTTCCCGAAGG
GAGAAAGGCGGACAGGTATCCGGTAAGCGGCAGGGTCGGAACAGGAGAGCGCACGAGGGAGCTTCCAGGG
GGAAACGCCTGGTATCTTTATAGTCCTGTCGGGTTTCGCCACCTCTGACTTGAGCGTCGATTTTTGTGAT
GCTCGTCAGGGGGGCGGAGCCTATGGAAAAACGCCAGCAACGCGGCCTTTTTACGGTTCCTGGCCTTTTG
CTGGCCTTTTGCTCACATGTTCTTTCCTGCGTTATCCCCTGATTCTGTGGATAACCGTATTACCGCCATG
CATTAGTTATTAATAGTAATCAATTACGGGGTCATTAGTTCATAGCCCATATATGGAGTTCCGCGTTACA
TAACTTACGGTAAATGGCCCGCCTGGCTGACCGCCCAACGACCCCCGCCCATTGACGTCAATAATGACGT
ATGTTCCCATAGTAACGCCAATAGGGACTTTCCATTGACGTCAATGGGTGGAGTATTTACGGTAAACTGC
CCACTTGGCAGTACATCAAGTGTATCATATGCCAAGTACGCCCCCTATTGACGTCAATGACGGTAAATGG
CCCGCCTGGCATTATGCCCAGTACATGACCTTATGGGACTTTCCTACTTGGCAGTACATCTACGTATTAG
TCATCGCTATTACCATGGTGATGCGGTTTTGGCAGTACATCAATGGGCGTGGATAGCGGTTTGACTCACG
GGGATTTCCAAGTCTCCACCCCATTGACGTCAATGGGAGTTTGTTTTGGCACCAAAATCAACGGGACTTT
CCAAAATGTCGTAACAACTCCGCCCCATTGACGCAAATGGGCGGTAGGCGTGTACGGTGGGAGGTCTATA
TAAGCAGAGCTGGTTTAGTGAACCGTCAGATCCGCTAGCGTTTAAACTTAAGCTTGCCACCATGGTGAGC
AAGGGCGAGGAGGATAACATGGCCATCATCAAGGAGTTCATGCGCTTCAAGGTGCACATGGAGGGCTCCG
TGAACGGCCACGAGTTCGAGATCGAGGGCGAGGGCGAGGGCCGCCCCTACGAGGGCACCCAGACCGCCAA
GCTGAAGGTGACCAAGGGTGGCCCCCTGCCCTTCGCCTGGGACATCCTGTCCCCTCAGTTCATGTACGGC
TCCAAGGCCTACGTGAAGCACCCCGCCGACATCCCCGACTACTTGAAGCTGTCCTTCCCCGAGGGCTTCA
AGTGGGAGCGCGTGATGAACTTCGAGGACGGCGGCGTGGTGACCGTGACCCAGGACTCCTCCCTGCAGGA
CGGCGAGTTCATCTACAAGGTGAAGCTGCGCGGCACCAACTTCCCCTCCGACGGCCCCGTAATGCAGAAG
AAGACCATGGGCTGGGAGGCCTCCTCCGAGCGGATGTACCCCGAGGACGGCGCCCTGAAGGGCGAGATCA
AGCAGAGGCTGAAGCTGAAGGACGGCGGCCACTACGACGCTGAGGTCAAGACCACCTACAAGGCCAAGAA
GCCCGTGCAGCTGCCCGGCGCCTACAACGTCAACATCAAGTTGGACATCACCTCCCACAACGAGGACTAC
ACCATCGTGGAACAGTACGAACGCGCCGAGGGCCGCCACTCCACCGGCGGCATGGACGAGCTGTACAAGT
CCGGACTAGATCTCGAGCGGCCGCCAGTGGGATGGATATCTGCAGAATTCGCCCTTATGCCACCTAATAT
AAAGTGGAAAGAATTAATCAAAGTTGATCCAGATGACCTGCCACGGCAAGAAGAGTTAGCAGATAAATTA
TTGATATCTTTATCCAAGGTGGAAGTAAATGAACTAAAAAATGAAGACCAAGAAAACATGATACATCTAT
TCAGAATTACCCAGTCTCTAATGAAGATGAAAGCCCAGGAAGTAGAGCTCGCTTTGGAAGAAGTTGAAAA
GGCTGGAGAAGAACAAGCAAAATTTGAAAATCAATTAAAGACAAAAGTAATGAAACTGGAAAATGAACTG
GAGATGGCTCAGCAGTCTGCAGGGGGACGTGACACTCGGTTTTTACGTGACGAAATTCGCCAACTTGAGA
AGCAGCTGGAACAAAAAGATAGAGAATTAGAGGATATGGAAAAAGAATTGGATAAAGAAAAGAAGGTTAA
TGAACAATTGGCTCTTCGAAATGAGGAGGCAGAAAATGAAAACAGCAAATTAAGAAGAGAGAATGAGCAG
CTTCGGCAGGACATTATTGACTACCAGAAACAAATAGATTCACAGAAAGAATCACTTCTGTCAAGGAGAG
GAGAAGACAGTGACTACCGATCACAGTTGTCTAAAAAGAACTATGAACCTGTTCAATATCTGGACGAAAT
ACAGACCTTAACAGAAGCTAATGAGAAGATTGAAGTTCAGAACCAAGAAATGAGGAAAAACCTGGAAGAG
TCTGTGCAGGAGATGGAGAAGATGACTGATGAGTACAACAGGATGAAAGCGCTTGTGCATCAGTCGGATG
CTGCCATGGACCAGATCAAGAAGGAGAATGAGCACTATCGCCTGCAAGTTCGAGAGCTCACGGATCTTCT
GAAGGCGAAGGATGAAGAGGACGATCCAGTCATGATGGCTGTTAACGCAAAAGTGGAAGAGTGGAAGTTA
ATTTTGTCTTCTAAAGATGATGAAATCATTGAATATCAGCAAATGCTACAGAGTCTGAGAGGGAAACTTA
AAAATGCCCAACTTGATGCAGACAAAAGTAACATCATGGCTCTGAAACAGGGTATCCAGGAGCGAGACAG
TCAAATTAAGATGCTTACTGAGCAAGTAGAACAGTATACGAAAGAAATGGAAAAAAATACGTTTATTATT
GAAGATTTGAAAAATGAACTCCAAAAAGACAAAGGTACTTCAAACTTTTATCAGCAGACTCATTATATGA
AAATTCACTCAAAAGTACAAATTTTAGAAGAGAAAACAAAAGAGGCCGAGAGAATAGCTGAGCTGGCTGA
GGCTGATGCCAGGGAGAAGGACAAAGAATTGGTTGAGGCTCTGAAGAGATTAAAAGATTATGAATCTGGA
GTATATGGCTTAGAAGATGCTGTTATCGAAATAAAGAATTGTAAAGCCCAAATTAAAATAAGAGATGGAG
AGATGGAAGTGTTGACCAAGGAGATCAATAAGCTTGAGATGAAGATCAATGACATCCTTGATGAAAACGA
AGCCCTTAGAGAGCGGGCTGGCCTTGAACCCAAGACAATGATTGATTTGACTGAATTTAGAAACAGCAAA
CGGTTAAAGCAGCAACAGTACAGAGCTGAGAACCAGGTTCTTTTGAAAGAGATCGAAAGTCTAGAGGAGG
AGCGTCTTGACTTGAAAAGAAAGATTCGTCAAATGGCTCAAGAAAGAGGCAAAAGGAACGCAGCCTCAGG
ATTAACCATTGACGACTTGAACTTATCTGAAACCTTTTCTCATGAAAATAAAATAGAAGGAAGAAAACTA
AATTTTATGAGCCTCAATAATATGAATGAAACACAATCAAAGAATGAGTTTCTTTCAAGAGAATTGGCTG
AAAAGGAAAAAGATTTAGAAAGAAGTAGGACAGTAATTGCTAAATTCCAGAGTAAACTAAAAGAATTAGT
CGAAGAAAATAAGCAACTTGAAGAAGGTATGAAAGAAATTTTGCAAGCTATTAAGGACATGCCGAAGGAT
TCTGATGTGAAAGGAGGTGAAACATCTTTAATCATCCCGAGTCTTGAAAGACTGGTTAACGCTATGGAAT
CAAAGAATGCAGAAGGAATCTTCGATGCCAGCTTGCATCTAAAAGCCCAAGTTGACCAACTTACAGGAAG
GAATGAAGAATTAAGGCAAGAACTCAGGCAATCTCGGAAAGAGGCTGTAAATTATTCACAGCAGTTGGTA
AAAGCAAACTTAAAGATTGACCACCTTGAGAAGGAAACTGACCTTCTACGTCAGTCTGCAGGCTCCAATG
TAGTATACAAAGGCATAGACTTACCCGATGGGATAGCACCATCCAGTGCCTATATCATCAATTCTCAGAA
TGAATACTTAATACATCTTTTGCAGGAACTAGACAATAAAGAAAAGAAATTAAAACATTTAGAAGATTCC
CTTGAAGATTATAACAGAAAGTTTGCAGTGATTCGTCATCAACAAAGTTTATTATATAAAGAATACCTAA
GTGAAAAGGATATTTGGAAAACAGACTCTGAGATGATAAGAGAGGAGAAGAGAAAACTGGAAGATCAAGC
TGAGCAGGATGCTGTGAAAGTAAAAGAGTACAACAATTTGCTCAGTGCTCTTCAGATGGATTCGAACGAG
ATGAAGAAAATGCTCTCAGAAAACAGTAGGAAAATCACCGTTCTGCAAGTGAACGAGAAGTCCCTCATCC
GGCAGTACACCACCTTAGTGGAGATGGAGCGGCACCTGAGAAAGGAAAACGGGAAACACAGGAATGACGT
CATAGCCATGGAGGCCGAAGTCACTGAAAAACTTGGAAGTTTGCAAAGATTCAAGGAAATGGCCATCTTC
AAGATTGCAGCTCTTCAGAAGGTTATAGATAATAGTGTTTCTTTGTCTGAATTAGAACTAGCCAATAAAC
AGTACAATGAGCTGACTACTAAGTACAGGGACATCTTGCAGAAAGATAATATGCTTGTTCAAAGAACAAG
TAACTTAGAACACCTGGAGTGTGAGAATGCATCGCTAAAAGAACAGATGGAGGCTATCAGTAAAGAGCTG
GAGATTACAAAGGAAAAACTCCATACCATTGAACAGGCCTGGGAACAAGAAACGAAGTTAGGAAATGACT
CAAACATGGATAAGGCTAAGAAATCAATGACAAACAGTGACATTGTTTCTATTTCAAAGAAAATCACTGT
GTTGGAGATGAAGGAATTAAATGAAAGGCAGAGGGCTGAACACTGTCAGAAAATGTATGAGCACTTAAGG
ACTTCATTAAAGCAAATGGAAGAACGTAATTTTGAATTGGAAACCAAGTTCACTGAGCTTACTAAAATCA
ACCTGGATGCACAAAAGGTGGAGCAGATGTTGAGAGACGAATTAGCTGATAGTGTGACCAAGGCAGTAAG
TGATGCTGACCGACAGCGGATTCTAGAACTAGAGAAGAGTGAAGTGGAGCTCAAAGTTGAAGTGTCCAAG
CTGAGAGAGATTTCAGATATTGCCAAAAGACAAGTTGATTTTTTGAATTCGCAACAACAGTCCAGGGAAA
AGGAAGTGGAATCCCTCAGAACGCAGCTGCTGGACTTCCAGGCACAATCTGACGAAAAGGCTCTAATTGC
CAAATTGCACCAACATGTTGTCTCTCTTCAAATTAGTGAGGCCACTGCCCTCGGTAAGTTAGAGTCAGTT
ACGTCCAAACTCCAGAAGATGGAAGCCTACAATTTGCGCTTAGAACAGAAACTGGATGAAAAAGAGCAGG
CGCTCTACTATGCTCGTTTGGAAGGTAGAAACAGAGCAAAACACCTGCGCCAAACCATTCAGTCGCTTCG
AAGACAGTTCAGTGGAGCTCTACCCTTAGCACAGCAGGAAAAGTTCTCCAAAACGATGATTCAGTTGCAA
AATGACAAACTTAAGATAATGCAAGAAATGAAGAATTCGCAACAGGAACACAGAAATATGGAAAACAAAA
CACTGGAGTTGGAATTAAAATTAAAAGGCTTAGAAGAATTGATCAGTACTTTAAAGGATGCCAGGGGAGC
CCAGAAGGTAATCAATTGGCATGTGAAAATAGAAGAACTTCGCCTCCAAGAACTTAAGCTAAATAGAGAA
CTAGTCAAGGGTAAAGAAGAAATCAAATATTTGAATAATATCATCTCTGAATATGAGCATACAATCAACA
GTCTAGAGGAAGAAATTGTTCAGCAAAGCAAGTTCCATGAAGAAAGACAGATGGCTTGGGATCAAAGAGA
AGTTGAGCTGGAACGCCAGTTAGACATTTTTGATCATCAGCAAAATGAAATACTCAGTGCAGCACAAAAG
TTTGAAGACTCTACAGGATCAATGCCAGACCCCAGCTTGCCTCTTCCAAACCAACTTGAAATTGCTCTAA
GAAAAATTAAGGAGAATATTCAAGTAATTCTTAAAACACAAGCAACTTGCAAGTCACTAGAAGAGAAACT
AAAAGAAAAAGAATCTGCTTTACGGTTGGCAGAGCAAAATATTCTGTCAAGAGACAAAGTAATCAATGAA
CTGAGGCTTCGATTGCCTGCCACGGCTGATCGAGAAAAACTTATAGCTGAGCTAGAAAGAAAAGAGCTGG
AGCCGAAATCTCATCACACAATGAAAATTGCCCACCAAACTATTGCCAACATGCAGGCAAGGTTAAATCA
CAAGGAAGAAGTATTGAAGAAATACCAGCACCTTCTGGAGAAGGCCAGAGAGGAGCAAAGAGAAATTGTT
AAGAAGCATGAGGAAGACCTTCATGTTCTTCATCACAAATTAGAACAACAGGCCGATAATTCACTCAATA
AATTCAGACAGACAGCTCAGGATTTACTTAAGCAGTCTCCTGCTCCAGTTCCCACCAACAAACATTTCAT
TCGTCTGGCCGAGATGGAGCAGACAGTAGCAGAACAAGATGACTCTCTGTCCTCACTTTTGACCAAACTA
AAGAAAGTATCAAAAGATTTGGAAAAACAAAAAGAAATCACTGAGTTAAAAGTCAGAGAGTTTGAAAATA
CCAAACTACGGCTCCAAGAAACTCATGCCAGTGAGGTAAAGAAAGTGAAAGCAGAGGTAGAGGACTTAAG
GCATGCTCTAGCCCAAGCACACAAGGACTCCCAGAGTTTAAAGTCTGAACTCCAGGCTCAGAAAGAAGCA
AACTCCAGAGCTCCAACAACCACAATGAGGAATCTTGTAGACAGGCTAAAGAGCCAACTAGCCTTGAAAG
AGAAGCAACAAAAGGCACTTAGTCGAGCCCTGTTGGAACTTCGGTCGGAAATGACAGCAGCAGCTGAGGA
ACGTATAATCGCTGTAACTTCTCAAAAAGAGGCAAATCTCAATGTTCAACAAGTTGTTGAGCGCCATACT
AGAGAGCTAAAGTCACAAATTGAAGATTTAAATGAAAATCTTTTAAAATTGAAAGAAGCTCTTAAAACAA
GTAAGAACAAAGAAAATTCACTAGCTGATGATTTAAATGAATTAAATAATGAACTGCAAAAAAAGCAAAA
AGCTTATAATAAAATCCTTAGAGAGAAAGATGGAATTGATCAAGAAAATGATGAACTGAGAAGACAGATT
AAAAGACTGTCCAGTGGACTGCAGAGCAAAACTTTGATAGATAACAAGCAAAGTTTAATCGATGAACTTC
AAAAGAAAGTTAAAAAACTTGAAAGCCAACTGGAAAGAAAGGTGGATGACGTAGACATAAAGCCGGTGAA
GGAAAAGAGTAGTAAAGAAGAATTAATTAGGTGGGAAGAAGGTAAGAAATGGCAAACCAAAGTAGAGGGA
CTACGAAACAGACTAAAGGAGAAGGAAGGAGAAGCCCACGGCCTGGCAAAGCAGCTGAATACCTTAAAGG
AACTTTTTGCCAAAGCTGATAAAGAGAAACTTACTTTGCAGAAGAAACTGAAAACAACAGGAATGACTGT
TGACCAGGTTTTAGGAGTGCGAGCTTTGGAATCTGAAAAAGAGTTGGAAGAGCTAAAAAAGAAAAATCTG
GACCTAGAAAATGACATATTATACATGAGGACCCAGCAGGCTCTTCCACGAGATTCTGTTGTGGAAGACT
TACATTTACAAAATAAATACCTTCAAGAAAAACTTCATACTTTAGAAAAAAAACTTTCAAAGGAGAAATA
TTCTCAGTCTTTGACTTCAGAAATAGAGTCAGATGATCACTGTCAAAAAGAACAAGAACTTCAGAAGGAA
AATTTGAAGTTGTCATCTGAAAACATCGAGCTGAAATTTCAACTTGAACAAGCAAATAAAGATTTGCCAA
GACTAAAGAATCAAGTGAAAGATTTGAAGGAAATGTGTGAATTTCTTAAGAAAGGAAAACTGGAACTTGA
GCGGAAGCTTGGTCAGGTCAGAGGGGCTGGTAGAAGTGGGAAGACAATCCCAGAACTAGAAAAAACCATT
GGGTTAATGAAGAAAGTAGTTGAAAAAGTCCAAAGAGAAAATGAACAATTGAAAAAGGCATCAGGAATAC
TGACTAGTGAAAAAATGGCTACTATTGAGGAAGAAAATAGAAACTTAAAGGCTGAACTAGAAAAGCTTAA
AGCTCACTTTGGACGTCAGTTGAGTATGCAGTTTGAATCTAAGAACAAAGGTACTGAGAAAATTGTTGCC
GAAAATGAACGGCTTCGGAAAGAACTTAAGAAAGAAATAGAAGCCTCTGAGAAACTGCGGATAGCTAAGA
ACAACTTAGAGCTGGTGAACGACAAGATGGCAGCTCAACTCGAAGAAACTGGGAAGAGACTACAGTTTGC
AGAAAGTAGAGCCCCACAGCTGGAAGGTGCTGACAGCAAGAGCTGGAAGTCAATTGTGGTCTCAAGAGTG
TATGAGACCAAGATGAAAGAGCTTGAAAGTGACATTGCCAAAAAGAATCAAAGTATCACTGACCTTAAAC
AGCTTGTAAGAGAAGCAACAGAGAGAGAACAGAAAGCTAAGAAATACACTGAAGACCTTGAACAACAGAT
TGAGATCCTCAAAAATGTTCCTGAAGGTGCCGAGACAGAGCAAGAGCTTATACGGGAACTCCAGCTTCTT
AGATTAGCCAATAATCAGATGGATAAAGAAAGGGCAGAATTAATCCATCAGATAGAAATTAACAAGGACC
AAACCAGAGCTGACAGTAGCATACCTGATTCTGATCAACTAAGGGAAAAGATAAATGACCTGGAGACACA
ACTCAGAAAGTTGGAGCTAGAAAAGCAACATTCGAAGGAGGAAGTTAAAAAGCTGAAAAAAGAACTGGAA
AATTTTGATCCTTCATTTTTTGAAGAAATTGAAGACCTGAAGTATAATTATAAGGAAGAAGTGAAAAAGA
ATATCCTATTAGAAGAGAAGCTAAAAAAACTGTCGGAACAGTTTGGATTTGAACTGCCTAGTCCTCTTGC
TGCTTCTGAACACTCGGAAGATGGAGAAAGTCCTCATAGTTTCCCTATTTATTAGTGCCCTCGTGTAACT
GCAGGTTTAAAACTATTTTATGAGTAAAAAAAGTTTCAGCTGGAAATCAAGCAGTCTCTGTGTTATAAGG
GCGAATTCCAGCACACTGGCGGCCGTTACTAGTGGATCCACCGGATCTAGATAACTGATCATAATCAGCC
ATACCACATTTGTAGAGGTTTTACTTGCTTTAAAAAACCTCCCACACCTCCCCCTGAACCTGAAACATAA
AATGAATGCAATTGTTGTTGTTAACTTGTTTATTGCAGCTTATAATGGTTACAAATAAAGCAATAGCATC
ACAAATTTCACAAATAAAGCATTTTTTTCACTGCATTCTAGTTGTGGTTTGTCCAAACTCATCAATGTAT
CTTAACGCGTAAATTGTAAGCGTTAATATTTTGTTAAAATTCGCGTTAAATTTTTGTTAAATCAGCTCAT
TTTTTAACCAATAGGCCGAAATCGGCAAAATCCCTTATAAATCAAAAGAATAGACCGAGATAGGGT
[37 nt withheld, positions 10007-10043]
AAAGAACGTGGACTCCAACGTCAAAGG
[49 nt withheld, positions 10071-10119]
T
[91 nt withheld, positions 10121-10211]
G
[124 nt withheld, positions 10213-10336]
CAGGTGGCACTTTTCGGGGAAATGTGCGCGGAACCCCTATTTGTTTATTTTTCTAAATACATTCAAATAT
GTATCCGCTCATGAGACAATAACCCTGATAAATGCTTCAATAATATTGAAAAAGGAAGAGTCCTGAGGCG
GAAAGAACCAGCTGTGGAATGTGTGTCAGTTAGGGTGTGGAAAGTCCCCAGGCTCCCCAGCAGGCAGAAG
TATGCAAAGCATGCATCTCAATTAGTCAGCAACCAGGTGTGGAAAGTCCCCAGGCTCCCCAGCAGGCAGA
AGTATGCAAAGCATGCATCTCAATTAGTCAGCAACCATAGTCCCGCCCCTAACTCCGCCCATCCCGCCCC
TAACTCCGCCCAGTTCCGCCCATTCTCCGCCCCATGGCTGACTAATTTTTTTTATTTATGCAGAGGCCGA
GGCCGCCTCGGCCTCTGAGCTATTCCAGAAGTAGTGAGGAGGCTTTTTTGGAGGCCTAGGCTTTTGCAAA
GATCGATCAAGAGACAGGATGAGGATCGTTTCGCATGATTGAACAAGATGGATTGCACGCAGGTTCTCCG
GCCGCTTGGGTGGAGAGGCTATTCGGCTATGACTGGGCACAACAGACAATCGGCTGCTCTGATGCCGCCG
TGTTCCGGCTGTCAGCGCAGGGGCGCCCGGTTCTTTTTGTCAAGACCGACCTGTCCGGTGCCCTGAATGA
ACTGCAAGACGAGGCAGCGCGGCTATCGTGGCTGGCCACGACGGGCGTTCCTTGCGCAGCTGTGCTCGAC
GTTGTCACTGAAGCGGGAAGGGACTGGCTGCTATTGGGCGAAGTGCCGGGGCAGGATCTCCTGTCATCTC
ACCTTGCTCCTGCCGAGAAAGTATCCATCATGGCTGATGCAATGCGGCGGCTGCATACGCTTGATCCGGC
TACCTGCCCATTCGACCACCAAGCGAAACATCGCATCGAGCGAGCACGTACTCGGATGGAAGCCGGTCTT
GTCGATCAGGATGATCTGGACGAAGAGCATCAGGGGCTCGCGCCAGCCGAACTGTTCGCCAGGCTCAAGG
CGAGCATGCCCGACGGCGAGGATCTCGTCGTGACCCATGGCGATGCCTGCTTGCCGAATATCATGGTGGA
AAATGGCCGCTTTTCTGGATTCATCGACTGTGGCCGGCTGGGTGTGGCGGACCGCTATCAGGACATAGCG
TTGGCTACCCGTGATATTGCTGAAGAGCTTGGCGGCGAATGGGCTGACCGCTTCCTCGTGCTTTACGGTA
TCGCCGCTCCCGATTCGCAGCGCATCGCCTTCTATCGCCTTCTTGACGAGTTCTTCTGAGCGGGACTCTG
GGGTTCGAAATGACCGACCAAGCGACGCCCAACCTGCCATCACGAGATTTCGATTCCACCGCCGCCTTCT
ATGAAAGGTTGGGCTTCGGAATCGTTTTCCGGGACGCCGGCTGGATGATCCTCCAGCGCGGGGATCTCAT
GCTGGAGTTCTTCGCCCACCCTAGGGGGAGGCTAACTGAAACACGGAAGGAGACAATACCGGAAGGAACC
CGCGCTATGACGGCAATAAAAAGACAGAATAAAACGCACGGTGTTGGGTCGTTTGTTCATAAACGCGGGG
TTCGGTCCCAGGGCTGGCACTCTGTCGATACCCCACCGAGACCCCATTGGGGCCAATACGCCCGCGTTTC
TTCCTTTTCCCCACCCCACCCCCCAAGTTCGGGTGAAGGCCCAGGGCTCGCAGCCAACGTCGGGGCGGCA
GGCCCTGCCATAGCCTCAGGTTACTCATATATACTTTAGATTGATTTAAAACTTCATTTTTAATTTAAAA
GGATCTAGGTGAAGATCCTTTTTGATAATCTCATGACCAAAATCCCTTAACGTGAGTTTTCGTTCCACTG
AGCGTCAGACCCCGTAGAAAAGATCAAAGGATCTTC
