>Addgene plasmid #27380 | pmCherry-Cep290 | addgene partial sequence | sequence record 33700 | 27380 with mCherry-F
GGATGTACCCCGAGGACGGCGCCCTGAAGGGCGAGATCAAGCAGAGGCTGAAGCTGAAGGACGGCGGCCA
CTACGACGCTGAGGTCAAGACCACCTACAAGGCCAAGAAGCCCGTGCAGCTGCCCGGCGCCTACAACGTC
AACATCAAGTTGGACATCACCTCCCACAACGAGGACTACACCATCGTGGAACAGTACGAACGCGCCGAGG
GCCGCCACTCCACCGGCGGCATGGACGAGCTGTACAAGTCCGGACTAGATCTCGAGCGGCCGCCAGTGGG
ATGGATATCTGCAGAATTCGCCCTTATGCCACCTAATATAAAGTGGAAAGAATTAATCAAAGTTGATCCA
GATGACCTGCCACGGCAAGAAGAGTTAGCAGATAAATTATTGATATCTTTATCCAAGGTGGAAGTAAATG
AACTAAAAAATGAAGACCAAGAAAACATGATACATCTATTCAGAATTACCCAGTCTCTAATGAAGATGAA
AGCCCAGGAAGTAGAGCTCGCTTTGGAAGAAGTTGAAAAGGCTGGAGAAGAACAAGCAAAATTTGAAAAT
CAATTAAAGACAAAAGTAATGAAACTGGAAAATGAACTGGAGATGGCTCAGCAGTCTGCAGGGGGACGTG
ACACTCGGTTTTTACGTGACGAAATTCGCCAACTTGAGAAGCAGCTGGAACAAAAAGATAGAGAATTAGA
GGATATGGAAAAAGAATTGGATAAAGAAAAGAAGGTTAATGAACAATTGGCTCTTCGAAATGAGGAGGCA
GAAAATGAAAACAGCAAATTAAGAAGAGAGAATGAGCAGCTTCGGCAGGACATTATTGACTACCAGAAAC
AAATAGATTCACAGAAAGAATCACTTCTGTCAAGGA
